Addgene plasmid #32717: pTGMP-p16/p19.478
Depositing lab: Scott Lowe. Depositing organization: Cold Spring Harbor Laboratory. Publication: A rapid and scalable system for studying gene function in mice using conditional RNA interference. Premsrirut PK, Dow LE, Kim SY, Camiolo M, Malone CD, Miething C, Scuoppo C, Zuber J, Dickins RA, Kogan SC, Shroyer KR, Sordella R, Hannon GJ, Lowe SW. Cell. 2011 Apr 1;145(1):145-58. 10.1016/j.cell.2011.03.012 PubMed 21458673.
Backbone
  Vector backbone: MSCV-IRES-GFP
  Backbone size w/o insert (bp): 7538
  Modifications to backbone: SIN LTR TRE-GFP-mir30 cassette
  Vector type: Mammalian Expression, Retroviral, RNAi
  Selectable markers: Puromycin
Growth in bacteria
  Bacterial resistance: Ampicillin, 100 μg/mL
  Growth temperature: 37°C
  Growth strain: Top10/P3
  Copy number: Unknown
Gene/Insert
  Gene/Insert name: p16/p19
  gRNA/shRNA sequence: ctcgagaaggtatattgctgttgacagtgagcgcccgctgggtgctctttgtgtttagtgaagccacagatgtaaacacaaagagcacccagcggatgcctactgcctcggaattc
  Cloning method: Restriction Enzyme; 5′ cloning site XhoI (not destroyed); 3′ cloning site EcoRI (not destroyed)
  Sequencing primers: 5′ EGFP-C; 3′ MSCV-rev
Terms and licenses: Academic/Nonprofit Terms; Industry Terms: Not Available to Industry
How to cite: pTGMP-p16/p19.478 was a gift from Scott Lowe (Addgene plasmid # 32717 ; http://n2t.net/addgene:32717 ; RRID:Addgene_32717)
