[The description below was written by a language model from this plasmid's Addgene catalogue record.]
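Description:
pTGMP-p16/p19.478 is a retroviral RNAi vector built on an MSCV-IRES-GFP backbone that has been modified to carry a self-inactivating (SIN) LTR and a TRE-GFP-miR30 cassette. It is propagated in E. coli under ampicillin selection, and transduced mammalian cells can be selected with puromycin. The record does not state which promoter drives the puromycin marker, and it does not list the bacterial origin of replication or copy number.

The payload is a miR30-based shRNA directed against p16/p19, cloned between XhoI and EcoRI sites that are both retained, so the hairpin can be excised or swapped. The ".478" suffix presumably identifies the particular hairpin, though the record does not explain it. The target species is also not explicitly stated. In this design the shRNA is embedded in a microRNA-30 context downstream of GFP, so a single transcript from the tetracycline-responsive element (TRE) promoter both encodes the fluorescent reporter and is processed by the endogenous microRNA machinery to release the silencing RNA. GFP fluorescence therefore reports on shRNA expression. Because TRE activity depends on a tetracycline-controlled transactivator, which is not recorded as part of this plasmid, knockdown can be made doxycycline-regulated in cells that supply one. The SIN LTR removes viral promoter activity after integration, which limits interference with the inducible internal promoter.

The construct comes from work describing a rapid, scalable system for conditional RNA interference in mice. It is suited to delivering and testing inducible, reporter-linked knockdown of p16/p19 in mammalian cells.
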