>Addgene plasmid #32717 | pTGMP-p16/p19.478 | depositor partial sequence | sequence record 41953 | pTGMP backbone
TGAAAGACCCCACCTGTAGGTTTGGCAAGCTAGCTTAAGTAACGCCATTTTGCAAGGCATGGAAAATACA
TAACTGAGAATAGAGAAGTTCAGATCAAGGTTAGGAACAGAGAGACAGCAGAATATGGGCCAAACAGGAT
ATCTGTGGTAAGCAGTTCCTGCCCCGGCTCAGGGCCAAGAACAGATGGTCCCCAGATGCGGTCCCGCCCT
CAGCAGTTTCTAGAGAACCATCAGATGTTTCCAGGGTGCCCCAAGGACCTGAAATGACCCTGTGCCTTAT
TTGAACTAACCAATCAGTTCGCTTCTCGCTTCTGTTCGCGCGCTTCTGCTCCCCGAGCTCAATAAAAGAG
CCCACAACCCCTCACTCGGCGCGCCAGTCCTCCGATAGACTGCGTCGCCCGGGTACCCGTATTCCCAATA
AAGCCTCTTGCTGTTTGCATCCGAATCGTGGACTCGCTGATCCTTGGGAGGGTCTCCTCAGATTGATTGA
CTGCCCACCTCGGGGGTCTTTCATTTGGAGGTTCCACCGAGATTTGGAGACCCCTGCCCAGGGACCACCG
ACCCCCCCGCCGGGAGGTAAGCTGGCCAGCGGTCGTTTCGTGTCTGTCTCTGTCTTTGTGCGTGTTTGTG
CCGGCATCTAATGTTTGCGCCTGCGTCTGTACTAGTTAGCTAACTAGCTCTGTATCTGGCGGACCCGTGG
TGGAACTGACGAGTTCTGAACACCCGGCCGCAACCCTGGGAGACGTCCCAGGGACTTTGGGGGCCGTTTT
TGTGGCCCGACCTGAGGAAGGGAGTCGATGTGGAATCCGACCCCGTCAGGATATGTGGTTCTGGTAGGAG
ACGAGAACCTAAAACAGTTCCCGCCTCCGTCTGAATTTTTGCTTTCGGTTTGGAACCGAAGCCGCGCGTC
TTGTCTGCTGCAGCGCTGCAGCATCGTTCTGTGTTGTCTCTGTCTGACTGTGTTTCTGTATTTGTCTGAA
AATTAGGGCCAGACTGTTACCACTCCCTTAAGTTTGACCTTAGGTCACTGGAAAGATGTCGAGCGGATCG
CTCACAACCAGTCGGTAGATGTCAAGAAGAGACGTTGGGTTACCTTCTGCTCTGCAGAATGGCCAACCTT
TAACGTCGGATGGCCGCGAGACGGCACCTTTAACCGAGACCTCATCACCCAGGTTAAGATCAAGGTCTTT
TCACCTGGCCCGCATGGACACCCAGACCAGGTCCCCTACATCGTGACCTGGGAAGCCTTGGCTTTTGACC
CCCCTCCCTGGGTCAAGCCCTTTGTACACCCTAAGCCTCCGCCTCCTCTTCCTCCATCCGCCCCGTCTCT
CCCCCTTGAACCTCCTCGTTCGACCCCGCCTCGATCCTCCCTTTATCCAGCCCTCACTCCTTCTCTAGGC
GCCGGAATTAGATCTGGGGGATCGATCCTCTAGAGCATCGAGTTTACCACTCCCTATCAGTGATAGAGAA
AAGTGAAAGTCGAGTTTACCACTCCCTATCAGTGATAGAGAAAAGTGAAAGTCGAGTTTACCACTCCCTA
TCAGTGATAGAGAAAAGTGAAAGTCGAGTTTACCACTCCCTATCAGTGATAGAGAAAAGTGAAAGTCGAG
TTTACCACTCCCTATCAGTGATAGAGAAAAGTGAAAGTCGAGTTTACCACTCCCTATCAGTGATAGAGAA
AAGTGAAAGTCGAGTTTACCACTCCCTATCAGTGATAGAGAAAAGTGAAAGTCGAGCTCGGTACCCGGGT
CGAGTAGGCGTGTACGGTGGGAGGCCTATATAAGCAGAGCTCGTTTAGTGAACCGTCAGATCGCCTGGAG
ACGCCATCCACGCTGTTTTGACCTCCATAGAAGACACCGGGACCGATCCAGCCTCTCGACCACCATGGTG
AGCAAGGGCGAGGAGCTGTTCACCGGGGTGGTGCCCATCCTGGTCGAGCTGGACGGCGACGTAAACGGCC
ACAAGTTCAGCGTGTCCGGCGAGGGCGAGGGCGATGCCACCTACGGCAAGCTGACCCTGAAGTTCATCTG
CACCACCGGCAAGCTGCCCGTGCCCTGGCCCACCCTCGTGACCACCCTGACCTACGGCGTGCAGTGCTTC
AGCCGCTACCCCGACCACATGAAGCAGCACGACTTCTTCAAGTCCGCCATGCCCGAAGGCTACGTCCAGG
AGCGCACCATCTTCTTCAAGGACGACGGCAACTACAAGACCCGCGCCGAGGTGAAGTTCGAGGGCGACAC
CCTGGTGAACCGCATCGAGCTGAAGGGCATCGACTTCAAGGAGGACGGCAACATCCTGGGGCACAAGCTG
GAGTACAACTACAACAGCCACAACGTCTATATCATGGCCGACAAGCAGAAGAACGGCATCAAGGTGAACT
TCAAGATCCGCCACAACATCGAGGACGGCAGCGTGCAGCTCGCCGACCACTACCAGCAGAACACCCCCAT
CGGCGACGGCCCCGTGCTGCTGCCCGACAACCACTACCTGAGCACCCAGTCCGCCCTGAGCAAAGACCCC
AACGAGAAGCGCGATCACATGGTCCTGCTGGAGTTCGTGACCGCCGCCGGGATCACTCTCGGCATGGACG
AGCTGTACAAGTAATGAACCGGTCGACTAGGGATAACAGGGTAATTGTTTGAATGAGGCTTCAGTACTTT
ACAGAATCGTTGCCTGCACATCTTGGAAACACTTGCTGGGATTACTTCTTCAGGTTAACCCAACAGAAGG
CTCGAGCAACCAGAATTCAAGGGGCTACTTTAGGAGCAATTATCTTGTTTACTAAAACTGAATACCTTGC
TATCTCTTTGATACATTTTTACAAAGCTGAATTAAAATGGTATAAATTAAATCACTTTTTTCAATTCTAC
CGGGTAGGGGAGGCGCTTTTCCCAAGGCAGTCTGGAGCATGCGCTTTAGCAGCCCCGCTGGGCACTTGGC
GCTACACAAGTGGCCTCTGGCCTCGCACACATTCCACATCCACCGGTAGGCGCCAACCGGCTCCGTTCTT
TGGTGGCCCCTTCGCGCCACCTTCTACTCCTCCCCTAGTCAGGAAGTTCCCCCCCGCCCCGCAGCTCGCG
TCGTGCAGGACGTGACAAATGGAAGTAGCACGTCTCACTAGTCTCGTGCAGATGGACAGCACCGCTGAGC
AATGGAAGCGGGTAGGCCTTTGGGGCAGCGGCCAATAGCAGCTTTGCTCCTTCGCTTTCTGGGCTCAGAG
GCTGGGAAGGGGTGGGTCCGGGGGCGGGCTCAGGGGCGGGCTCAGGGGCGGGGCGGGCGCCCGAAGGTCC
TCCGGAGGCCCGGCATTCTGCACGCTTCAAAAGCGCACGTCTGCCGCGCTGTTCTCCTCTTCCTCATCTC
CGGGCCTTTCGACCTGCAGCCCAAGCTTACCATGACCGAGTACAAGCCCACGGTGCGCCTCGCCACCCGC
GACGACGTCCCCAGGGCCGTACGCACCCTCGCCGCCGCGTTCGCCGACTACCCCGCCACGCGCCACACCG
TCGATCCGGACCGCCACATCGAGCGGGTCACCGAGCTGCAAGAACTCTTCCTCACGCGCGTCGGGCTCGA
CATCGGCAAGGTGTGGGTCGCGGACGACGGCGCCGCGGTGGCGGTCTGGACCACGCCGGAGAGCGTCGAA
GCGGGGGCGGTGTTCGCCGAGATCGGCCCGCGCATGGCCGAGTTGAGCGGTTCCCGGCTGGCCGCGCAGC
AACAGATGGAAGGCCTCCTGGCGCCGCACCGGCCCAAGGAGCCCGCGTGGTTCCTGGCCACCGTCGGCGT
CTCGCCCGACCACCAGGGCAAGGGTCTGGGCAGCGCCGTCGTGCTCCCCGGAGTGGAGGCGGCCGAGCGC
GCCGGGGTGCCCGCCTTCCTGGAGACCTCCGCGCCCCGCAACCTCCCCTTCTACGAGCGGCTCGGCTTCA
CCGTCACCGCCGACGTCGAGGTGCCCGAAGGACCGCGCACCTGGTGCATGACCCGCAAGCCCGGTGCCTG
ACGCCCGCCCCACGACCCGCAGCGCCCGACCGAAAGGAGCGCACGACCCCATGCATCGATAAAATAAAAG
ATTTTATTTAGTCTCCAGAAAAAGGGGGGAATGAAAGACCCCACCTGTAGGTTTGGCAACTAGAGAACCA
TCAGATGTTTCCAGGGTGCCCCAAGGACCTGAAATGACCCTGTGCCTTATTTGAACTAACCAATCAGTTC
GCTTCTCGCTTCTGTTCGCGCGCTTCTGCTCCCCGAGCTCAATAAAAGAGCCCACAACCCCTCACTCGGC
GCGCCAGTCCTCCGATAGACTGCGTCGCCCGGGTACCCGTGTATCCAATAAACCCTCTTGCAGTTGCATC
CGACTTGTGGTCTCGCTGTTCCTTGGGAGGGTCTCCTCTGAGTGATTGACTACCCGTCAGCGGGGGTCTT
TCATGGGTAACAGTTTCTTGAAGTTGGAGAACAACATTCTGAGGGTAGGAGTCGAATATTAAGTAATCCT
GACTCAATTAGCCACTGTTTTGAATCCACATACTCCAATACTCCTGAAATAGTTCATTATGGACAGCGCA
GAAGAGCTGGGGAGAATTAATTCGTAATCATGGTCATAGCTGTTTCCTGTGTGAAATTGTTATCCGCTCA
CAATTCCACACAACATACGAGCCGGAAGCATAAAGTGTAAAGCCTGGGGTGCCTAATGAGTGAGCTAACT
CACATTAATTGCGTTGCGCTCACTGCCCGCTTTCCAGTCGGGAAACCTGTCGTGCCAGCTGCATTAATGA
ATCGGCCAACGCGCGGGGAGAGGCGGTTTGCGTATTGGGCGCTCTTCCGCTTCCTCGCTCACTGACTCGC
TGCGCTCGGTCGTTCGGCTGCGGCGAGCGGTATCAGCTCACTCAAAGGCGGTAATACGGTTATCCACAGA
ATCAGGGGATAACGCAGGAAAGAACATGTGAGCAAAAGGCCAGCAAAAGGCCAGGAACCGTAAAAAGGCC
GCGTTGCTGGCGTTTTTCCATAGGCTCCGCCCCCCTGACGAGCATCACAAAAATCGACGCTCAAGTCAGA
GGTGGCGAAACCCGACAGGACTATAAAGATACCAGGCGTTTCCCCCTGGAAGCTCCCTCGTGCGCTCTCC
TGTTCCGACCCTGCCGCTTACCGGATACCTGTCCGCCTTTCTCCCTTCGGGAAGCGTGGCGCTTTCTCAT
AGCTCACGCTGTAGGTATCTCAGTTCGGTGTAGGTCGTTCGCTCCAAGCTGGGCTGTGTGCACGAACCCC
CCGTTCAGCCCGACCGCTGCGCCTTATCCGGTAACTATCGTCTTGAGTCCAACCCGGTAAGACACGACTT
ATCGCCACTGGCAGCAGCCACTGGTAACAGGATTAGCAGAGCGAGGTATGTAGGCGGTGCTACAGAGTTC
TTGAAGTGGTGGCCTAACTACGGCTACACTAGAAGGACAGTATTTGGTATCTGCGCTCTGCTGAAGCCAG
TTACCTTCGGAAAAAGAGTTGGTAGCTCTTGATCCGGCAAACAAACCACCGCTGGTAGCGGTGGTTTTTT
TGTTTGCAAGCAGCAGATTACGCGCAGAAAAAAAGGATCTCAAGAAGATCCTTTGATCTTTTCTACGGGG
TCTGACGCTCAGTGGAACGAAAACTCACGTTAAGGGATTTTGGTCATGAGATTATCAAAAAGGATCTTCA
CCTAGATCCTTTTAAATTAAAAATGAAGTTTTAAATCAATCTAAAGTATATATGAGTAAACTTGGTCTGA
CAGTTACCAATGCTTAATCAGTGAGGCACCTATCTCAGCGATCTGTCTATTTCGTTCATCCATAGTTGCC
TGACTCCCCGTCGTGTAGATAACTACGATACGGGAGGGCTTACCATCTGGCCCCAGTGCTGCAATGATAC
CGCGAGACCCACGCTCACCGGCTCCAGATTTATCAGCAATAAACCAGCCAGCCGGAAGGGCCGAGCGCAG
AAGTGGTCCTGCAACTTTATCCGCCTCCATCCAGTCTATTAATTGTTGCCGGGAAGCTAGAGTAAGTAGT
TCGCCAGTTAATAGTTTGCGCAACGTTGTTGCCATTGCTACAGGCATCGTGGTGTCACGCTCGTCGTTTG
GTATGGCTTCATTCAGCTCCGGTTCCCAACGATCAAGGCGAGTTACATGATCCCCCATGTTGTGCAAAAA
AGCGGTTAGCTCCTTCGGTCCTCCGATCGTTGTCAGAAGTAAGTTGGCCGCAGTGTTATCACTCATGGTT
ATGGCAGCACTGCATAATTCTCTTACTGTCATGCCATCCGTAAGATGCTTTTCTGTGACTGGTGAGTACT
CAACCAAGTCATTCTGAGAATAGTGTATGCGGCGACCGAGTTGCTCTTGCCCGGCGTCAATACGGGATAA
TACCGCGCCACATAGCAGAACTTTAAAAGTGCTCATCATTGGAAAACGTTCTTCGGGGCGAAAACTCTCA
AGGATCTTACCGCTGTTGAGATCCAGTTCGATGTAACCCACTCGTGCACCCAACTGATCTTCAGCATCTT
TTACTTTCACCAGCGTTTCTGGGTGAGCAAAAACAGGAAGGCAAAATGCCGCAAAAAAGGGAATAAGGGC
GACACGGAAATGTTGAATACTCATACTCTTCCTTTTTCAATATTATTGAAGCATTTATCAGGGTTATTGT
CTCATGAGCGGATACATATTTGAATGTATTTAGAAAAATAAACAAATAGGGGTTCCGCGCACATTTCCCC
GAAAAGTGCCACCTGACGTCTAAGAAACCATTATTATCATGACATTAACCTATAAAAATAGGCGTATCAC
GAGGCCCTTTCGTCTCGCGCGTTTCGGTGATGACGGTGAAAACCTCTGACACATGCAGCTCCCGGAGACG
GTCACAGCTTGTCTGTAAGCGGATGCCGGGAGCAGACAAGCCCGTCAGGGCGCGTCAGCGGGTGTTGGCG
GGTGTCGGGGCTGGCTTAACTATGCGGCATCAGAGCAGATTGTACTGAGAGTGCACCATATGCGGTGTGA
AATACCGCACAGATGCGTAAGGAGAAAATACCGCATCAGGCGCCATTCGCCATTCAGGCTGCGCAACTGT
TGGGAAGGGCGATCGGTGCGGGCCTCTTCGCTATTACGCCAGCTGGCGAAAGGGGGATGTGCTGCAAGGC
GATTAAGTTGGGTAACGCCAGGGTTTTCCCAGTCACGACGTTGTAAAACGACGGCGCAAGGAATGGTGCA
TGCAAGGAGATGGCGCCCAACAGTCCCCCGGCCACGGGGCCTGCCACCATACCCACGCCGAAACAAGCGC
TCATGAGCCCGAAGTGGCGAGCCCGATCTTCCCCATCGGTGATGTCGGCGATATAGGCGCCAGCAACCGC
ACCTGTGGCGCCGGTGATGCCGGCCACGATGCGTCCGGCGTAGAGGCGATTAGTCCAATTTGTTAAAGAC
AGGATATCAGTGGTCCAGGCTCTAGTTTTGACTCAACAATATCACCAGCTGAAGCCTATAGAGTACGAGC
CATAGATAAAATAAAAGATTTTATTTAGTCTCCAGAAAAAGGGGGGAA
