>Addgene plasmid #32717 | pTGMP-p16/p19.478 | addgene partial sequence | sequence record 44717 | EGFP-N 5'-CGTCGCCGTCCAGCTCGACCAG-3'
CTCTCGCCCTTGCTCACCATGGTGGTCGAGAGGCTGGATCGGTCCCGGTGTCTTCTATGGAGGTCAAAAC
AGCGTGGATGGCGTCTCCAGGCGATCTGACGGTTCACTAAACGAGCTCTGCTTATATAGGCCTCCCACCG
TACACGCCTACCTCGACCCGGGTACCGAGCTCGACTTTCACTTTCTCTATCACTGATAGGGAGTGGTAAA
CTCGACTTTCACTTTTCTCTATCACTGATAGGGAGTGGTAAACTCGACTTTCACTTTTCTCTATCACTGA
TAGGGAGTGGTAAACTCGACTTTCACTTTTCTCTATCACTGATAGGGAGTGGTAAACTCGACTTTCACTT
TTCTCTATCACTGATAGGGAGTGGTAAACTCGACTTTCACTTTTCTCTATCACTGATAGGGAGTGGTAAA
CTCGACTTTCACTTTTCTCTATCACTGATAGGGAGTGGTAAACTCGATGCTCTAGAGGATCGATCCCCCA
GATCTAATTCCGGCGCCTAGAGAAGGAGTGAGGGCTGGATAAAGGGAGGATCGAGGCGGGGTCGAACGAG
GAGGTTCAAGGGGGAGAGACGGGGCGGATGGAGGAAGAGGAGGCGGAGGCTTAGGGTGTACAAAGGGCTT
GACCCAGGGAGGGGGGTCAAAAGCCAAGGCTTCCCAGGTCACGATGTAGGGGACCTGGTCTGGGTGTCCA
TGCGGGCCAGGTGAAAAGACCTTGATCTTAACCTGGGTGATGAGGTCTCGGTTAAAGGTGCCGTCTCGCG
GCCATCCGACGTTAAAGGTTGGCCATTCTGCAGAGC
