>Addgene plasmid #32717 | pTGMP-p16/p19.478 | addgene partial sequence | sequence record 44718 | pLXSN-5
CCCTCCTCCTTCTCTAGGCGCCGGAATTAGATCTGGGGGATCGATCCTCTAGAGCATCGAGTTTACCACT
CCCTATCAGTGATAGAGAAAAGTGAAAGTCGAGTTTACCACTCCCTATCAGTGATAGAGAAAAGTGAAAG
TCGAGTTTACCACTCCCTATCAGTGATAGAGAAAAGTGAAAGTCGAGTTTACCACTCCCTATCAGTGATA
GAGAAAAGTGAAAGTCGAGTTTACCACTCCCTATCAGTGATAGAGAAAAGTGAAAGTCGAGTTTACCACT
CCCTATCAGTGATAGAGAAAAGTGAAAGTCGAGTTTACCACTCCCTATCAGTGATAGAGAAAGTGAAAGT
CGAGCTCGGTACCCGGGTCGAGGTAGGCGTGTACGGTGGGAGGCCTATATAAGCAGAGCTCGTTTAGTGA
ACCGTCAGATCGCCTGGAGACGCCATCCACGCTGTTTTGACCTCCATAGAAGACACCGGGACCGATCCAG
CCTCTCGACCACCATGGTGAGCAAGGGCGAGGAGCTGTTCACCGGGGTGGTGCCCATCCTGGTCGAGCTG
GACGGCGACGTAAACGGCCACAAGTTCAGCGTGTCTGGCGAGGGCGAGGGCGATGCCACCTACGGCAAGC
TGACCCTGAAGTTCATCTGCACCACCGGCAAGCTGCCCGTGCCCTGGCCCACCCTCGTGACCACCCTGAC
CTACGGCGTGCAGTGCTTCAGCCGCTACCCCGACCACATGAAGCAGCACGACTTCTTCAAGTCCGCCATG
CCCGAAGGCTACGTCCAGGAGCGCACCATCTTCTTCAAGGACGACGGCAACTACAAGACCCGCGCCGAGG
TGAAGTTCGAGGGCGACACCCTGGTGAACCGCATCGAGC
