>Addgene plasmid #32717 | pTGMP-p16/p19.478 | addgene partial sequence | sequence record 46602 | EGFP-C 5'-CATGGTCCTGCTGGAGTTCGTG-3'
CTGTCAGTAATGAACCGGTCGACTAGGGATAACAGGGTAATTGTTTGAATGAGGCTTCAGTACTTTACAG
AATCGTTGCCTGCACATCTTGGAAACACTTGCTGGGATTACTTCTTCAGGTTAACCCAACAGAAGGCTCG
AGAAGGTATATTGCTGTTGACAGTGAGCGCCCGCTGGGTGCT
