>Addgene plasmid #32717 | pTGMP-p16/p19.478 | addgene partial sequence | sequence record 50634 | EGFP-C 5'-CATGGTCCTGCTGGAGTTCGTG-3'
AGCTGTCAGTAATGAACCGGTCGACTAGGGATAACAGGGTAATTGTTTGAATGAGGCTTCAGTACTTTAC
AGAATCGTTGCCTGCACATCTTGGAAACACTTGCTGGGATTACTTCTTCAGGTTAACCCAACAGAAGGCT
CGAGAAGGTATATTGCTGTTGACAGTGAGCGCCCGCTGGGTGCTCTTTGTGTTTAGTGAAGCCACAGATG
TAAACACAAAGAGCACCCAGCGGATGCCTACTGCCTCGGAATTCAAGGGGCTACTTTAGGAGCAATTATC
TTGTTTACTAAAACTGAATACCTTGCTATCTCTTTGATACATTTTTACAAAGCTGAATTAAAATGGTATA
AATTAAATCACTTTTTTCAATTCTACCGGGTAGGGGAGGCGCTTTTCCCAAGGCAGTCTGGAGCATGCGC
TTTAGCAGCCCCGCTGGGCACTTGGCGCTACACAAGTGGCCTCTGGCCTCGCACACATTCCACATCCACC
GGTAGGCGCCAACCGGCTCCGTTCTTTGGTGGCCCCTTCGCGCCACCTTCTACTCCTCCCCTAGTCAGGA
AGTTCCCCCCCGCCCCGCAGCTCGCGTCGTGCAGGACGTGACAAATGGAAGTAGCACGTCTCACTAGTCT
CGTGCAGATGGACAGCACCGCTGAGCAATGGAAGCGGGTAGGCCTTTGGGGCAGCGGCCAATAGCAGCTT
TGCTCCTTCGCTTTCTGGGCTCAGAGGCTGGGAAGGGGTGGGTCCGGGGGCGGGCTCAGGGGCGGGCTCA
GGGGCGGGGCGGGCGCCCGAAGGTCCTCCGGAGGCCCGGCATTCTGCACGCTTCAAAAGCGCACGTCTGC
CGCGCTGTTCTCCTCTTCCTCATCTCCGGGCCTTTCGACCTGCAGCC
